>Addgene plasmid #125465 | lentiSAMv2 C2CD4A/B-enh1-guide1 | addgene full sequence | sequence record 251403 | Addgene NGS Result
GTTTTAGAGCTAGGCCAACATGAGGATCACCCATGTCTGCAGGGCCTAGCAAGTTAAAATAAGGCTAGTC
CGTTATCAACTTGGCCAACATGAGGATCACCCATGTCTGCAGGGCCAAGTGGCACCGAGTCGGTGCTTTT
TTTGGATCCTAGGTCTTGAAAGGAGTGGGAATTGGCTCCGGTGCCCGTCAGTGGGCAGAGCGCACATCGC
CCACAGTCCCCGAGAAGTTGGGGGGAGGGGTCGGCAATTGATCCGGTGCCTAGAGAAGGTGGCGCGGGGT
AAACTGGGAAAGTGATGTCGTGTACTGGCTCCGCCTTTTTCCCGAGGGTGGGGGAGAACCGTATATAAGT
GCAGTAGTCGCCGTGAACGTTCTTTTTCGCAACGGGTTTGCCGCCAGAACACAGGCGTACGGCCACCATG
AAAAGGCCGGCGGCCACGAAAAAGGCCGGCCAGGCAAAAAAGAAAAAGGACAAGAAGTACAGCATCGGCC
TGGCCATCGGCACCAACTCTGTGGGCTGGGCCGTGATCACCGACGAGTACAAGGTGCCCAGCAAGAAATT
CAAGGTGCTGGGCAACACCGACCGGCACAGCATCAAGAAGAACCTGATCGGAGCCCTGCTGTTCGACAGC
GGCGAAACAGCCGAGGCCACCCGGCTGAAGAGAACCGCCAGAAGAAGATACACCAGACGGAAGAACCGGA
TCTGCTATCTGCAAGAGATCTTCAGCAACGAGATGGCCAAGGTGGACGACAGCTTCTTCCACAGACTGGA
AGAGTCCTTCCTGGTGGAAGAGGATAAGAAGCACGAGCGGCACCCCATCTTCGGCAACATCGTGGACGAG
GTGGCCTACCACGAGAAGTACCCCACCATCTACCACCTGAGAAAGAAACTGGTGGACAGCACCGACAAGG
CCGACCTGCGGCTGATCTATCTGGCCCTGGCCCACATGATCAAGTTCCGGGGCCACTTCCTGATCGAGGG
CGACCTGAACCCCGACAACAGCGACGTGGACAAGCTGTTCATCCAGCTGGTGCAGACCTACAACCAGCTG
TTCGAGGAAAACCCCATCAACGCCAGCGGCGTGGACGCCAAGGCCATCCTGTCTGCCAGACTGAGCAAGA
GCAGACGGCTGGAAAATCTGATCGCCCAGCTGCCCGGCGAGAAGAAGAATGGCCTGTTCGGCAACCTGAT
TGCCCTGAGCCTGGGCCTGACCCCCAACTTCAAGAGCAACTTCGACCTGGCCGAGGATGCCAAACTGCAG
CTGAGCAAGGACACCTACGACGACGACCTGGACAACCTGCTGGCCCAGATCGGCGACCAGTACGCCGACC
TGTTTCTGGCCGCCAAGAACCTGTCCGACGCCATCCTGCTGAGCGACATCCTGAGAGTGAACACCGAGAT
CACCAAGGCCCCCCTGAGCGCCTCTATGATCAAGAGATACGACGAGCACCACCAGGACCTGACCCTGCTG
AAAGCTCTCGTGCGGCAGCAGCTGCCTGAGAAGTACAAAGAGATTTTCTTCGACCAGAGCAAGAACGGCT
ACGCCGGCTACATTGACGGCGGAGCCAGCCAGGAAGAGTTCTACAAGTTCATCAAGCCCATCCTGGAAAA
GATGGACGGCACCGAGGAACTGCTCGTGAAGCTGAACAGAGAGGACCTGCTGCGGAAGCAGCGGACCTTC
GACAACGGCAGCATCCCCCACCAGATCCACCTGGGAGAGCTGCACGCCATTCTGCGGCGGCAGGAAGATT
TTTACCCATTCCTGAAGGACAACCGGGAAAAGATCGAGAAGATCCTGACCTTCCGCATCCCCTACTACGT
GGGCCCTCTGGCCAGGGGAAACAGCAGATTCGCCTGGATGACCAGAAAGAGCGAGGAAACCATCACCCCC
TGGAACTTCGAGGAAGTGGTGGACAAGGGCGCTTCCGCCCAGAGCTTCATCGAGCGGATGACCAACTTCG
ATAAGAACCTGCCCAACGAGAAGGTGCTGCCCAAGCACAGCCTGCTGTACGAGTACTTCACCGTGTATAA
CGAGCTGACCAAAGTGAAATACGTGACCGAGGGAATGAGAAAGCCCGCCTTCCTGAGCGGCGAGCAGAAA
AAGGCCATCGTGGACCTGCTGTTCAAGACCAACCGGAAAGTGACCGTGAAGCAGCTGAAAGAGGACTACT
TCAAGAAAATCGAGTGCTTCGACTCCGTGGAAATCTCCGGCGTGGAAGATCGGTTCAACGCCTCCCTGGG
CACATACCACGATCTGCTGAAAATTATCAAGGACAAGGACTTCCTGGACAATGAGGAAAACGAGGACATT
CTGGAAGATATCGTGCTGACCCTGACACTGTTTGAGGACAGAGAGATGATCGAGGAACGGCTGAAAACCT
ATGCCCACCTGTTCGACGACAAAGTGATGAAGCAGCTGAAGCGGCGGAGATACACCGGCTGGGGCAGGCT
GAGCCGGAAGCTGATCAACGGCATCCGGGACAAGCAGTCCGGCAAGACAATCCTGGATTTCCTGAAGTCC
GACGGCTTCGCCAACAGAAACTTCATGCAGCTGATCCACGACGACAGCCTGACCTTTAAAGAGGACATCC
AGAAAGCCCAGGTGTCCGGCCAGGGCGATAGCCTGCACGAGCACATTGCCAATCTGGCCGGCAGCCCCGC
CATTAAGAAGGGCATCCTGCAGACAGTGAAGGTGGTGGACGAGCTCGTGAAAGTGATGGGCCGGCACAAG
CCCGAGAACATCGTGATCGAAATGGCCAGAGAGAACCAGACCACCCAGAAGGGACAGAAGAACAGCCGCG
AGAGAATGAAGCGGATCGAAGAGGGCATCAAAGAGCTGGGCAGCCAGATCCTGAAAGAACACCCCGTGGA
AAACACCCAGCTGCAGAACGAGAAGCTGTACCTGTACTACCTGCAGAATGGGCGGGATATGTACGTGGAC
CAGGAACTGGACATCAACCGGCTGTCCGACTACGATGTGGACCACATCGTGCCTCAGAGCTTTCTGAAGG
ACGACTCCATCGACAACAAGGTGCTGACCAGAAGCGACAAGGCCCGGGGCAAGAGCGACAACGTGCCCTC
CGAAGAGGTCGTGAAGAAGATGAAGAACTACTGGCGGCAGCTGCTGAACGCCAAGCTGATTACCCAGAGA
AAGTTCGACAATCTGACCAAGGCCGAGAGAGGCGGCCTGAGCGAACTGGATAAGGCCGGCTTCATCAAGA
GACAGCTGGTGGAAACCCGGCAGATCACAAAGCACGTGGCACAGATCCTGGACTCCCGGATGAACACTAA
GTACGACGAGAATGACAAGCTGATCCGGGAAGTGAAAGTGATCACCCTGAAGTCCAAGCTGGTGTCCGAT
TTCCGGAAGGATTTCCAGTTTTACAAAGTGCGCGAGATCAACAACTACCACCACGCCCACGACGCCTACC
TGAACGCCGTCGTGGGAACCGCCCTGATCAAAAAGTACCCTAAGCTGGAAAGCGAGTTCGTGTACGGCGA
CTACAAGGTGTACGACGTGCGGAAGATGATCGCCAAGAGCGAGCAGGAAATCGGCAAGGCTACCGCCAAG
TACTTCTTCTACAGCAACATCATGAACTTTTTCAAGACCGAGATTACCCTGGCCAACGGCGAGATCCGGA
AGCGGCCTCTGATCGAGACAAACGGCGAAACCGGGGAGATCGTGTGGGATAAGGGCCGGGATTTTGCCAC
CGTGCGGAAAGTGCTGAGCATGCCCCAAGTGAATATCGTGAAAAAGACCGAGGTGCAGACAGGCGGCTTC
AGCAAAGAGTCTATCCTGCCCAAGAGGAACAGCGATAAGCTGATCGCCAGAAAGAAGGACTGGGACCCTA
AGAAGTACGGCGGCTTCGACAGCCCCACCGTGGCCTATTCTGTGCTGGTGGTGGCCAAAGTGGAAAAGGG
CAAGTCCAAGAAACTGAAGAGTGTGAAAGAGCTGCTGGGGATCACCATCATGGAAAGAAGCAGCTTCGAG
AAGAATCCCATCGACTTTCTGGAAGCCAAGGGCTACAAAGAAGTGAAAAAGGACCTGATCATCAAGCTGC
CTAAGTACTCCCTGTTCGAGCTGGAAAACGGCCGGAAGAGAATGCTGGCCTCTGCCGGCGAACTGCAGAA
GGGAAACGAACTGGCCCTGCCCTCCAAATATGTGAACTTCCTGTACCTGGCCAGCCACTATGAGAAGCTG
AAGGGCTCCCCCGAGGATAATGAGCAGAAACAGCTGTTTGTGGAACAGCACAAGCACTACCTGGACGAGA
TCATCGAGCAGATCAGCGAGTTCTCCAAGAGAGTGATCCTGGCCGACGCTAATCTGGACAAAGTGCTGTC
CGCCTACAACAAGCACCGGGATAAGCCCATCAGAGAGCAGGCCGAGAATATCATCCACCTGTTTACCCTG
ACCAATCTGGGAGCCCCTGCCGCCTTCAAGTACTTTGACACCACCATCGACCGGAAGAGGTACACCAGCA
CCAAAGAGGTGCTGGACGCCACCCTGATCCACCAGAGCATCACCGGCCTGTACGAGACACGGATCGACCT
GTCTCAGCTGGGAGGCGACAGCGCTGGAGGAGGTGGAAGCGGAGGAGGAGGAAGCGGAGGAGGAGGTAGC
GGACCTAAGAAAAAGAGGAAGGTGGCGGCCGCTGGATCCGGACGGGCTGACGCATTGGACGATTTTGATC
TGGATATGCTGGGAAGTGACGCCCTCGATGATTTTGACCTTGACATGCTTGGTTCGGATGCCCTTGATGA
CTTTGACCTCGACATGCTCGGCAGTGACGCCCTTGATGATTTCGACCTGGACATGCTGATTAACTGTACA
GGCAGTGGAGAGGGCAGAGGAAGTCTGCTAACATGCGGTGACGTCGAGGAGAATCCTGGCCCAATGGCCA
AGCCTTTGTCTCAAGAAGAATCCACCCTCATTGAAAGAGCAACGGCTACAATCAACAGCATCCCCATCTC
TGAAGACTACAGCGTCGCCAGCGCAGCTCTCTCTAGCGACGGCCGCATCTTCACTGGTGTCAATGTATAT
CATTTTACTGGGGGACCTTGTGCAGAACTCGTGGTGCTGGGCACTGCTGCTGCTGCGGCAGCTGGCAACC
TGACTTGTATCGTCGCGATCGGAAATGAGAACAGGGGCATCTTGAGCCCCTGCGGACGGTGCCGACAGGT
GCTTCTCGATCTGCATCCTGGGATCAAAGCCATAGTGAAGGACAGTGATGGACAGCCGACGGCAGTTGGG
ATTCGTGAATTGCTGCCCTCTGGTTATGTGTGGGAGGGCTAAGAATTCGATATCAAGCTTATCGGTAATC
AACCTCTGGATTACAAAATTTGTGAAAGATTGACTGGTATTCTTAACTATGTTGCTCCTTTTACGCTATG
TGGATACGCTGCTTTAATGCCTTTGTATCATGCTATTGCTTCCCGTATGGCTTTCATTTTCTCCTCCTTG
TATAAATCCTGGTTGCTGTCTCTTTATGAGGAGTTGTGGCCCGTTGTCAGGCAACGTGGCGTGGTGTGCA
CTGTGTTTGCTGACGCAACCCCCACTGGTTGGGGCATTGCCACCACCTGTCAGCTCCTTTCCGGGACTTT
CGCTTTCCCCCTCCCTATTGCCACGGCGGAACTCATCGCCGCCTGCCTTGCCCGCTGCTGGACAGGGGCT
CGGCTGTTGGGCACTGACAATTCCGTGGTGTTGTCGGGGAAATCATCGTCCTTTCCTTGGCTGCTCGCCT
GTGTTGCCACCTGGATTCTGCGCGGGACGTCCTTCTGCTACGTCCCTTCGGCCCTCAATCCAGCGGACCT
TCCTTCCCGCGGCCTGCTGCCGGCTCTGCGGCCTCTTCCGCGTCTTCGCCTTCGCCCTCAGACGAGTCGG
ATCTCCCTTTGGGCCGCCTCCCCGCATCGATACCGTCGACCTCGAGACCTAGAAAAACATGGAGCAATCA
CAAGTAGCAATACAGCAGCTACCAATGCTGATTGTGCCTGGCTAGAAGCACAAGAGGAGGAGGAGGTGGG
TTTTCCAGTCACACCTCAGGTACCTTTAAGACCAATGACTTACAAGGCAGCTGTAGATCTTAGCCACTTT
TTAAAAGAAAAGGGGGGACTGGAAGGGCTAATTCACTCCCAACGAAGACAAGATATCCTTGATCTGTGGA
TCTACCACACACAAGGCTACTTCCCTGATTGGCAGAACTACACACCAGGGCCAGGGATCAGATATCCACT
GACCTTTGGATGGTGCTACAAGCTAGTACCAGTTGAGCAAGAGAAGGTAGAAGAAGCCAATGAAGGAGAG
AACACCCGCTTGTTACACCCTGTGAGCCTGCATGGGATGGATGACCCGGAGAGAGAAGTATTAGAGTGGA
GGTTTGACAGCCGCCTAGCATTTCATCACATGGCCCGAGAGCTGCATCCGGACTGTACTGGGTCTCTCTG
GTTAGACCAGATCTGAGCCTGGGAGCTCTCTGGCTAACTAGGGAACCCACTGCTTAAGCCTCAATAAAGC
TTGCCTTGAGTGCTTCAAGTAGTGTGTGCCCGTCTGTTGTGTGACTCTGGTAACTAGAGATCCCTCAGAC
CCTTTTAGTCAGTGTGGAAAATCTCTAGCAGGGCCCGTTTAAACCCGCTGATCAGCCTCGACTGTGCCTT
CTAGTTGCCAGCCATCTGTTGTTTGCCCCTCCCCCGTGCCTTCCTTGACCCTGGAAGGTGCCACTCCCAC
TGTCCTTTCCTAATAAAATGAGGAAATTGCATCGCATTGTCTGAGTAGGTGTCATTCTATTCTGGGGGGT
GGGGTGGGGCAGGACAGCAAGGGGGAGGATTGGGAAGACAATAGCAGGCATGCTGGGGATGCGGTGGGCT
CTATGGCTTCTGAGGCGGAAAGAACCAGCTGGGGCTCTAGGGGGTATCCCC
[124 nt withheld, positions 6912-7035]
C
[91 nt withheld, positions 7037-7127]
A
[49 nt withheld, positions 7129-7177]
CCTTTGACGTTGGAGTCCACGTTCTTT
[37 nt withheld, positions 7205-7241]
ACCCTATCTCGGTCTATTCTTTTGATTTATAAGGGATTTTGCCGATTTCGGCCTATTGGTTAAAAAATGA
GCTGATTTAACAAAAATTTAACGCGAATTAATTCTGTGGAATGTGTGTCAGTTAGGGTGTGGAAAGTCCC
CAGGCTCCCCAGCAGGCAGAAGTATGCAAAGCATGCATCTCAATTAGTCAGCAACCAGGTGTGGAAAGTC
CCCAGGCTCCCCAGCAGGCAGAAGTATGCAAAGCATGCATCTCAATTAGTCAGCAACCATAGTCCCGCCC
CTAACTCCGCCCATCCCGCCCCTAACTCCGCCCAGTTCCGCCCATTCTCCGCCCCATGGCTGACTAATTT
TTTTTATTTATGCAGAGGCCGAGGCCGCCTCTGCCTCTGAGCTATTCCAGAAGTAGTGAGGAGGCTTTTT
TGGAGGCCTAGGCTTTTGCAAAAAGCTCCCGGGAGCTTGTATATCCATTTTCGGATCTGATCAGCACGTG
TTGACAATTAATCATCGGCATAGTATATCGGCATAGTATAATACGACAAGGTGAGGAACTAAACCATGGC
CAAGTTGACCAGTGCCGTTCCGGTGCTCACCGCGCGCGACGTCGCCGGAGCGGTCGAGTTCTGGACCGAC
CGGCTCGGGTTCTCCCGGGACTTCGTGGAGGACGACTTCGCCGGTGTGGTCCGGGACGACGTGACCCTGT
TCATCAGCGCGGTCCAGGACCAGGTGGTGCCGGACAACACCCTGGCCTGGGTGTGGGTGCGCGGCCTGGA
CGAGCTGTACGCCGAGTGGTCGGAGGTCGTGTCCACGAACTTCCGGGACGCCTCCGGGCCGGCCATGACC
GAGATCGGCGAGCAGCCGTGGGGGCGGGAGTTCGCCCTGCGCGACCCGGCCGGCAACTGCGTGCACTTCG
TGGCCGAGGAGCAGGACTGACACGTGCTACGAGATTTCGATTCCACCGCCGCCTTCTATGAAAGGTTGGG
CTTCGGAATCGTTTTCCGGGACGCCGGCTGGATGATCCTCCAGCGCGGGGATCTCATGCTGGAGTTCTTC
GCCCACCCCAACTTGTTTATTGCAGCTTATAATGGTTACAAATAAAGCAATAGCATCACAAATTTCACAA
ATAAAGCATTTTTTTCACTGCATTCTAGTTGTGGTTTGTCCAAACTCATCAATGTATCTTATCATGTCTG
TATACCGTCGACCTCTAGCTAGAGCTTGGCGTAATCATGGTCATAGCTGTTTCCTGTGTGAAATTGTTAT
CCGCTCACAATTCCACACAACATACGAGCCGGAAGCATAAAGTGTAAAGCCTGGGGTGCCTAATGAGTGA
GCTAACTCACATTAATTGCGTTGCGCTCACTGCCCGCTTTCCAGTCGGGAAACCTGTCGTGCCAGCTGCA
TTAATGAATCGGCCAACGCGCGGGGAGAGGCGGTTTGCGTATTGGGCGCTCTTCCGCTTCCTCGCTCACT
GACTCGCTGCGCTCGGTCGTTCGGCTGCGGCGAGCGGTATCAGCTCACTCAAAGGCGGTAATACGGTTAT
CCACAGAATCAGGGGATAACGCAGGAAAGAACATGTGAGCAAAAGGCCAGCAAAAGGCCAGGAACCGTAA
AAAGGCCGCGTTGCTGGCGTTTTTCCATAGGCTCCGCCCCCCTGACGAGCATCACAAAAATCGACGCTCA
AGTCAGAGGTGGCGAAACCCGACAGGACTATAAAGATACCAGGCGTTTCCCCCTGGAAGCTCCCTCGTGC
GCTCTCCTGTTCCGACCCTGCCGCTTACCGGATACCTGTCCGCCTTTCTCCCTTCGGGAAGCGTGGCGCT
TTCTCATAGCTCACGCTGTAGGTATCTCAGTTCGGTGTAGGTCGTTCGCTCCAAGCTGGGCTGTGTGCAC
GAACCCCCCGTTCAGCCCGACCGCTGCGCCTTATCCGGTAACTATCGTCTTGAGTCCAACCCGGTAAGAC
ACGACTTATCGCCACTGGCAGCAGCCACTGGTAACAGGATTAGCAGAGCGAGGTATGTAGGCGGTGCTAC
AGAGTTCTTGAAGTGGTGGCCTAACTACGGCTACACTAGAAGAACAGTATTTGGTATCTGCGCTCTGCTG
AAGCCAGTTACCTTCGGAAAAAGAGTTGGTAGCTCTTGATCCGGCAAACAAACCACCGCTGGTAGCGGTG
GTTTTTTTGTTTGCAAGCAGCAGATTACGCGCAGAAAAAAAGGATCTCAAGAAGATCCTTTGATCTTTTC
TACGGGGTCTGACGCTCAGTGGAACGAAAACTCACGTTAAGGGATTTTGGTCATGAGATTATCAAAAAGG
ATCTTCACCTAGATCCTTTTAAATTAAAAATGAAGTTTTAAATCAATCTAAAGTATATATGAGTAAACTT
GGTCTGACAGTTACCAATGCTTAATCAGTGAGGCACCTATCTCAGCGATCTGTCTATTTCGTTCATCCAT
AGTTGCCTGACTCCCCGTCGTGTAGATAACTACGATACGGGAGGGCTTACCATCTGGCCCCAGTGCTGCA
ATGATACCGCGAGACCCACGCTCACCGGCTCCAGATTTATCAGCAATAAACCAGCCAGCCGGAAGGGCCG
AGCGCAGAAGTGGTCCTGCAACTTTATCCGCCTCCATCCAGTCTATTAATTGTTGCCGGGAAGCTAGAGT
AAGTAGTTCGCCAGTTAATAGTTTGCGCAACGTTGTTGCCATTGCTACAGGCATCGTGGTGTCACGCTCG
TCGTTTGGTATGGCTTCATTCAGCTCCGGTTCCCAACGATCAAGGCGAGTTACATGATCCCCCATGTTGT
GCAAAAAAGCGGTTAGCTCCTTCGGTCCTCCGATCGTTGTCAGAAGTAAGTTGGCCGCAGTGTTATCACT
CATGGTTATGGCAGCACTGCATAATTCTCTTACTGTCATGCCATCCGTAAGATGCTTTTCTGTGACTGGT
GAGTACTCAACCAAGTCATTCTGAGAATAGTGTATGCGGCGACCGAGTTGCTCTTGCCCGGCGTCAATAC
GGGATAATACCGCGCCACATAGCAGAACTTTAAAAGTGCTCATCATTGGAAAACGTTCTTCGGGGCGAAA
ACTCTCAAGGATCTTACCGCTGTTGAGATCCAGTTCGATGTAACCCACTCGTGCACCCAACTGATCTTCA
GCATCTTTTACTTTCACCAGCGTTTCTGGGTGAGCAAAAACAGGAAGGCAAAATGCCGCAAAAAAGGGAA
TAAGGGCGACACGGAAATGTTGAATACTCATACTCTTCCTTTTTCAATATTATTGAAGCATTTATCAGGG
TTATTGTCTCATGAGCGGATACATATTTGAATGTATTTAGAAAAATAAACAAATAGGGGTTCCGCGCACA
TTTCCCCGAAAAGTGCCACCTGACGTCGACGGATCGGGAGATCTCCCGATCCCCTATGGTGCACTCTCAG
TACAATCTGCTCTGATGCCGCATAGTTAAGCCAGTATCTGCTCCCTGCTTGTGTGTTGGAGGTCGCTGAG
TAGTGCGCGAGCAAAATTTAAGCTACAACAAGGCAAGGCTTGACCGACAATTGCATGAAGAATCTGCTTA
GGGTTAGGCGTTTTGCGCTGCTTCGCGATGTACGGGCCAGATATACGCGTTGACATTGATTATTGACTAG
TTATTAATAGTAATCAATTACGGGGTCATTAGTTCATAGCCCATATATGGAGTTCCGCGTTACATAACTT
ACGGTAAATGGCCCGCCTGGCTGACCGCCCAACGACCCCCGCCCATTGACGTCAATAATGACGTATGTTC
CCATAGTAACGCCAATAGGGACTTTCCATTGACGTCAATGGGTGGAGTATTTACGGTAAACTGCCCACTT
GGCAGTACATCAAGTGTATCATATGCCAAGTACGCCCCCTATTGACGTCAATGACGGTAAATGGCCCGCC
TGGCATTATGCCCAGTACATGACCTTATGGGACTTTCCTACTTGGCAGTACATCTACGTATTAGTCATCG
CTATTACCATGGTGATGCGGTTTTGGCAGTACATCAATGGGCGTGGATAGCGGTTTGACTCACGGGGATT
TCCAAGTCTCCACCCCATTGACGTCAATGGGAGTTTGTTTTGGCACCAAAATCAACGGGACTTTCCAAAA
TGTCGTAACAACTCCGCCCCATTGACGCAAATGGGCGGTAGGCGTGTACGGTGGGAGGTCTATATAAGCA
GCGCGTTTTGCCTGTACTGGGTCTCTCTGGTTAGACCAGATCTGAGCCTGGGAGCTCTCTGGCTAACTAG
GGAACCCACTGCTTAAGCCTCAATAAAGCTTGCCTTGAGTGCTTCAAGTAGTGTGTGCCCGTCTGTTGTG
TGACTCTGGTAACTAGAGATCCCTCAGACCCTTTTAGTCAGTGTGGAAAATCTCTAGCAGTGGCGCCCGA
ACAGGGACTTGAAAGCGAAAGGGAAACCAGAGGAGCTCTCTCGACGCAGGACTCGGCTTGCTGAAGCGCG
CACGGCAAGAGGCGAGGGGCGGCGACTGGTGAGTACGCCAAAAATTTTGACTAGCGGAGGCTAGAAGGAG
AGAGATGGGTGCGAGAGCGTCAGTATTAAGCGGGGGAGAATTAGATCGCGATGGGAAAAAATTCGGTTAA
GGCCAGGGGGAAAGAAAAAATATAAATTAAAACATATAGTATGGGCAAGCAGGGAGCTAGAACGATTCGC
AGTTAATCCTGGCCTGTTAGAAACATCAGAAGGCTGTAGACAAATACTGGGACAGCTACAACCATCCCTT
CAGACAGGATCAGAAGAACTTAGATCATTATATAATACAGTAGCAACCCTCTATTGTGTGCATCAAAGGA
TAGAGATAAAAGACACCAAGGAAGCTTTAGACAAGATAGAGGAAGAGCAAAACAAAAGTAAGACCACCGC
ACAGCAAGCGGCCGCTGATCTTCAGACCTGGAGGAGGAGATATGAGGGACAATTGGAGAAGTGAATTATA
TAAATATAAAGTAGTAAAAATTGAACCATTAGGAGTAGCACCCACCAAGGCAAAGAGAAGAGTGGTGCAG
AGAGAAAAAAGAGCAGTGGGAATAGGAGCTTTGTTCCTTGGGTTCTTGGGAGCAGCAGGAAGCACTATGG
GCGCAGCGTCAATGACGCTGACGGTACAGGCCAGACAATTATTGTCTGGTATAGTGCAGCAGCAGAACAA
TTTGCTGAGGGCTATTGAGGCGCAACAGCATCTGTTGCAACTCACAGTCTGGGGCATCAAGCAGCTCCAG
GCAAGAATCCTGGCTGTGGAAAGATACCTAAAGGATCAACAGCTCCTGGGGATTTGGGGTTGCTCTGGAA
AACTCATTTGCACCACTGCTGTGCCTTGGAATGCTAGTTGGAGTAATAAATCTCTGGAACAGATTTGGAA
TCACACGACCTGGATGGAGTGGGACAGAGAAATTAACAATTACACAAGCTTAATACACTCCTTAATTGAA
GAATCGCAAAACCAGCAAGAAAAGAATGAACAAGAATTATTGGAATTAGATAAATGGGCAAGTTTGTGGA
ATTGGTTTAACATAACAAATTGGCTGTGGTATATAAAATTATTCATAATGATAGTAGGAGGCTTGGTAGG
TTTAAGAATAGTTTTTGCTGTACTTTCTATAGTGAATAGAGTTAGGCAGGGATATTCACCATTATCGTTT
CAGACCCACCTCCCAACCCCGAGGGGACCCGACAGGCCCGAAGGAATAGAAGAAGAAGGTGGAGAGAGAG
ACAGAGACAGATCCATTCGATTAGTGAACGGATCGGCACTGCGTGCGCCAATTCTGCAGACAAATGGCAG
TATTCATCCACAATTTTAAAAGAAAAGGGGGGATTGGGGGGTACAGTGCAGGGGAAAGAATAGTAGACAT
AATAGCAACAGACATACAAACTAAAGAATTACAAAAACAAATTACAAAAATTCAAAATTTTCGGGTTTAT
TACAGGGACAGCAGAGATCCAGTTTGGTTAATTAGCTAGCGAGGGCCTATTTCCCATGATTCCTTCATAT
TTGCATATACGATACAAGGCTGTTAGAGAGATAATTGGAATTAATTTGACTGTAAACACAAAGATATTAG
TACAAAATACGTGACGTAGAAAGTAATAATTTCTTGGGTAGTTTGCAGTTTTAAAATTATGTTTTAAAAT
GGACTATCATATGCTTACCGTAACTTGAAAGTATTTCGATTTCTTGGCTTTATATATCTTGTGGAAAGGA
CGAAACACCGCAACCAAAACATTAAACGT
Features (pLannotate 1.2.2; 38 found; start..end, strand, type, name):
     18..36      +  misc_RNA       MS2 stem loop: stem loop that binds the bacteriophage MS2 coat protein
     47..83      +  misc_RNA       gRNA scaffold (fragment): guide RNA scaffold for the Streptococcus pyogenes CRISPR/Cas9 system
     88..106     +  misc_RNA       MS2 stem loop: stem loop that binds the bacteriophage MS2 coat protein
    117..136     +  misc_RNA       gRNA scaffold (fragment): guide RNA scaffold for the Streptococcus pyogenes CRISPR/Cas9 system
    149..167     +  CDS            small t antigen (fragment): SV40 (simian virus 40) small t antigen
    193..404     +  promoter       EF-1α core promoter: core promoter for human elongation factor EF-1α
    421..468     +  CDS            nucleoplasmin NLS: bipartite nuclear localization signal from nucleoplasmin
    468..4569    +  CDS            dCas9 (fragment): catalytically dead mutant of the Cas9 endonuclease from the Streptococcus pyogenes Type II CRISPR/Cas system RNA-guided DNA-binding protein that lacks endonuclease activity due to the D10A mutation in the RuvC catalytic domain and the N863A mutation in the HNH catalytic domain
   4894..5292    +  CDS            BSD: blasticidin S deaminase; Aspergillus terreus BSD; confers resistance to blasticidin
   5293..5314    +  misc_feature   MCS (fragment): pBluescript multiple cloning site
   5317..5905    +  misc_feature   WPRE: woodchuck hepatitis virus posttranscriptional regulatory element
   5842..6423    +  CDS            nef (fragment): NEF_HV1H2 - Experimental evidence at protein level: Swiss-Prot protein existence level 1. Extracellular Nef protein targets CD4(+) T-lymphocytes for apoptosis by interacting with CXCR4 surface receptors. From Human immunodeficiency virus type 1 group M subtype B (isolate HXB2) (HIV-1).
   6430..6610    +  LTR            5' LTR (truncated): truncated 5' long terminal repeat (LTR) from HIV-1
   6642..6866    +  polyA_signal   bGH poly(A) signal: bovine growth hormone polyadenylation signal
   6870..6891    +  promoter       SV40 promoter (fragment): SV40 enhancer and early promoter
   6912..7340    +  rep_origin     f1 ori (sequence partly withheld): f1 bacteriophage origin of replication; arrow indicates direction of (+) strand synthesis
   7354..7683    +  promoter       SV40 promoter: SV40 enhancer and early promoter
   7731..7778    +  promoter       EM7 promoter: synthetic bacterial promoter&nbsp
   7797..8171    +  CDS            BleoR: antibiotic-binding protein; Sh ble from Streptoalloteichus hindustanus; confers resistance to bleomycin, phleomycin, and Zeocin™
   8181..8306    +  CDS            ble (fragment): BLE_KLEPN - Experimental evidence at protein level: Swiss-Prot protein existence level 1. Binding protein with a strong affinity to the bleomycin family of antibiotics. Binds to CL990; an antimitotic-antibiotic compound. From Klebsiella pneumoniae.
   8301..8422    +  polyA_signal   SV40 poly(A) signal: SV40 polyadenylation signal
   8493..8515    -  protein_bind   lac operator (fragment): The lac repressor binds to the lac operator to inhibit transcription in E. coli. This inhibition can be relieved by adding lactose or isopropyl-β-D-thiogalactopyranoside (IPTG). lac repressor encoded by lacI
   8519..8549    -  promoter       lac promoter: promoter for the E. coli lac operon
   8564..8585    -  protein_bind   CAP binding site: CAP binding activates transcription in the presence of cAMP. E. coli catabolite activator protein
   8598..8690    -  CDS            lacI (fragment): lac repressor; lacI; The lac repressor binds to the lac operator to inhibit transcription in E. coli. This inhibition can be relieved by adding lactose or isopropyl-β-D-thiogalactopyranoside (IPTG).
   8873..9461    -  rep_origin     ori: high-copy-number ColE1/pMB1/pBR322/pUC origin of replication
   9632..10492   -  CDS            AmpR: β-lactamase; bla; confers resistance to ampicillin, carbenicillin, and related antibiotics
  10493..10597   -  promoter       AmpR promoter: bla
  10656..10708   -  misc_feature   bom (fragment): basis of mobility region from pBR322
  10863..11242   +  enhancer       CMV enhancer: human cytomegalovirus immediate early enhancer
  11243..11442   +  promoter       CMV promoter: human cytomegalovirus (CMV) immediate early promoter
  11460..11640   +  LTR            5' LTR (truncated): truncated 5' long terminal repeat (LTR) from HIV-1
  11687..11812   +  misc_feature   HIV-1 Ψ: packaging signal of human immunodeficiency virus type 1
  11796..12159   +  CDS            HIV-1 gag (fragment): gag protein from human immunodeficiency virus 1; gag
  12305..12538   +  misc_feature   RRE: The Rev response element (RRE) of HIV-1 allows for Rev-dependent mRNA export from the nucleus to the cytoplasm.
  12915..13015   +  CDS            Rev (fragment): human immunodeficiency virus 1 (HIV-1) Rev protein; rev; enhances nuclear export of unspliced and incompletely spliced viral mRNAs
  13065..13182   +  misc_feature   cPPT/CTS: central polypurine tract and central termination sequence of HIV-1
  13232..13472   +  promoter       U6 promoter: RNA polymerase III promoter for human U6 snRNA
