[The description below was written by a language model from this plasmid's Addgene catalogue record and pLannotate feature annotations shown in this document.]
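Description:
lentiSAMv2 C2CD4A/B-enh1-guide1 is a lentiviral CRISPR activation plasmid built on the lentiSAMv2 backbone, carrying a single guide RNA directed at a human pancreatic islet enhancer in the C2CD4A/B type 2 diabetes GWAS locus, an enhancer that contains the associated variant rs182222907. It is propagated in E. coli through a high-copy ColE1/pUC-type origin with ampicillin selection (AmpR), and also carries an f1 origin. The backbone additionally includes an SV40/EM7-driven BleoR cassette located outside the viral transfer region.

The lentiviral transfer unit begins with a CMV enhancer/promoter fused to a truncated HIV-1 5' LTR, followed by the Ψ packaging signal, RRE and cPPT/CTS. It ends with a WPRE and a second truncated LTR, after which a bGH poly(A) signal is annotated. Within this unit, a human U6 promoter drives the guide RNA, whose S. pyogenes scaffold is interrupted by two MS2 stem loops. In the SAM (synergistic activation mediator) system these loops recruit MS2 coat protein-fused activator domains, which are not encoded here and would need to be supplied from a separate construct. Downstream, the EF-1α core promoter expresses an NLS-tagged, catalytically dead Cas9 (D10A/N863A). According to the catalogue entry this is fused to VP64 and linked by a 2A peptide to the blasticidin S deaminase gene, allowing blasticidin selection of transduced mammalian cells. The VP64 and 2A segments are not individually annotated in the feature table but would fall in the unannotated gap between dCas9 and BSD.

The construct is intended for targeted transcriptional activation of this enhancer in human cells, to test its regulatory effect on candidate target genes.
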