Addgene plasmid #125465: lentiSAMv2 C2CD4A/B-enh1-guide1
Purpose: CRISPR-mediated activation of human islet enhancer containing T2D-associated variant rs182222907 (C2CD4A/B GWAS locus)
Depositing lab: Jorge Ferrer. Depositing organization: Imperial College London. Publication: Human pancreatic islet three-dimensional chromatin architecture provides insights into the genetics of type 2 diabetes. Miguel-Escalada I, Bonas-Guarch S, Cebola I, Ponsa-Cobas J, Mendieta-Esteban J, Atla G, Javierre BM, Rolando DMY, Farabella I, Morgan CC, Garcia-Hurtado J, Beucher A, Moran I, Pasquali L, Ramos-Rodriguez M, Appel EVR, Linneberg A, Gjesing AP, Witte DR, Pedersen O, Grarup N, Ravassard P, Torrents D, Mercader JM, Piemonti L, Berney T, de Koning EJP, Kerr-Conte J, Pattou F, Fedko IO, Groop L, Prokopenko I, Hansen T, Marti-Renom MA, Fraser P, Ferrer J. Nat Genet. 2019 Jun 28. pii: 10.1038/s41588-019-0457-0. doi: 10.1038/s41588-019-0457-0. PubMed 31253982.
Backbone
  Vector backbone: lentiSAMv2
  Backbone manufacturer: Feng Zhang (Addgene #75112)
  Vector type: Mammalian Expression, Lentiviral, CRISPR
  Selectable markers: Blasticidin
Growth in bacteria
  Bacterial resistance: Ampicillin, 100 μg/mL
  Growth temperature: 37°C
  Growth strain: Stbl3
  Copy number: High Copy
Gene/Insert
  Gene/Insert name: dCas9-VP64-2A-BlastR
  gRNA/shRNA sequence: CAACCAAAACATTAAACGT
  Species: H. sapiens (human)
  Promoter: EF1a core and U6
  Cloning method: Restriction Enzyme; 5′ cloning site Unknown (destroyed during cloning); 3′ cloning site Unknown (destroyed during cloning)
  Sequencing primers: 5′ GATCCGCCACCATGGATGC
Terms and licenses: Academic/Nonprofit Terms; Industry Terms: Not Available to Industry
How to cite: lentiSAMv2 C2CD4A/B-enh1-guide1 was a gift from Jorge Ferrer (Addgene plasmid # 125465 ; http://n2t.net/addgene:125465 ; RRID:Addgene_125465)
